Addgene plasmid #24559: pFloxin-IRES-Ofd1-Myc
Depositing lab: Jeremy Reiter. Depositing organization: University of California, San Francisco (UCSF). Publication: Floxin, a resource for genetically engineering mouse ESCs. Singla V, Hunkapiller J, Santos N, Seol AD, Norman AR, Wakenight P, Skarnes WC, Reiter JF. Nat Methods. 2010 Jan . 7(1):50-2. 10.1038/nmeth.1406 PubMed 19966808.
Backbone
  Vector backbone: pBluescript
  Backbone size w/o insert (bp): 4501
  Vector type: Mouse Targeting, Cre/Lox
Growth in bacteria
  Bacterial resistance: Ampicillin, 100 μg/mL
  Growth temperature: 37°C
  Growth strain: Stbl2
  Growth instructions: Stbl2 (Invitrogen) or other RecA- strain 37 degrees in LB media
  Copy number: Low Copy
Gene/Insert
  Gene/Insert name: Ofd1
  Species: M. musculus (mouse)
  Insert size (bp): 3550
  GenBank ID: NM_177429
  Entrez Gene: Ofd1 (a.k.a. ORF2, Cxorf5, DXGgc7e)
  Tag / fusion protein: Myc (C terminal on insert)
  Cloning method: Restriction Enzyme; 5′ cloning site NheI (not destroyed); 3′ cloning site ApaI (destroyed during cloning)
  Sequencing primers: 5′ tcggtgcacatgctttacat
Terms and licenses: Academic/Nonprofit Terms; Industry Terms: Not Available to Industry
Depositor comments: Also see the following article: Ofd1, a human disease gene, regulates the length and distal structure of centrioles. Singla V, Romaguera-Ros M, Garcia-Verdugo JM, Reiter JF. Dev Cell. 2010 Mar 16;18(3):410-24.PMID: 20230748
How to cite: pFloxin-IRES-Ofd1-Myc was a gift from Jeremy Reiter (Addgene plasmid # 24559 ; http://n2t.net/addgene:24559 ; RRID:Addgene_24559)
