[The description below was written by a language model from this plasmid's Addgene catalogue record and pLannotate feature annotations shown in this document.]
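Description:
pFloxin-IRES-Ofd1-Myc is a pBluescript-based shuttle plasmid of about 8.1 kb, catalogued as a mouse targeting, Cre/lox vector from the Floxin system for genetically engineering mouse embryonic stem cells. In bacteria it is maintained through a ColE1/pUC-type origin and selected with ampicillin via the β-lactamase gene. The annotation calls the origin high-copy, but the depositor lists the plasmid as low copy and recommends a recombination-deficient host. Remnants of the lac promoter/operator, lacZα, lacI, rop and bom are backbone leftovers rather than functional payload.

The payload begins with a lox66 site, a right-element mutant of loxP. Half-mutant lox sites of this kind are generally paired with a complementary mutant site in the genome so that Cre-mediated insertion is favoured over excision. The partner site lies outside this plasmid and is not described in the record. Downstream lie a fragment of the mouse Engrailed 2 splice acceptor, an EMCV IRES, and the mouse Ofd1 coding sequence fused at its C terminus to a Myc epitope tag. These are followed by a short second IRES fragment, an SV40 polyadenylation signal and an FRT site for FLP recombinase.

No complete mammalian promoter is annotated; only a 19-bp match to the chicken β-actin promoter appears. The layout therefore implies that, once integrated, the cassette is spliced into a host transcript through the En2 acceptor, and Ofd1-Myc is translated from the IRES. Ofd1 encodes a centriolar protein that controls centriole length and supports cilium biogenesis. The associated publications indicate use of this construct to express tagged Ofd1 in engineered mouse ES cells for studies of those functions.
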