Features (pLannotate 1.2.2; 22 found; start..end, strand, type, name):
    529..562     +  protein_bind   lox66: Right element (RE) mutant of loxP (Araki et al., 2010). Cre-mediated recombination occurs in the 8-bp core sequence (GCATACAT). Cre recombinase
    745..830     +  misc_feature   En2 SA (fragment): splice acceptor from the mouse Engrailed 2 gene (Skarnes et al., 1992)
    860..878     -  promoter       chicken β-actin promoter (fragment): contains a 21-bp deletion relative to the standard chicken β-actin promoter
    876..1448    +  misc_feature   IRES: internal ribosome entry site (IRES) of the encephalomyocarditis virus (EMCV)
   1471..1512    +  misc_feature   MCS (fragment): multiple cloning site
   1771..4821    +  CDS            Ofd1: OFD1_MOUSE - Experimental evidence at protein level: Swiss-Prot protein existence level 1. Component of the centrioles controlling mother and daughter centrioles length. Recruits to the centriole IFT88 and centriole distal appendage-specific proteins including CEP164. Involved in the biogenesis of the cilium, a centriole-associated function. The cilium is a cell surface projection found in many vertebrate cells required to transduce signals important for development and tissue homeostasis. Plays an important role in development by regulating Wnt signaling and the specification of the left-righ
   4822..4851    +  CDS            Myc: Myc (human c-Myc proto-oncogene) epitope tag
   4903..5020    +  misc_feature   IRES (fragment): internal ribosome entry site (IRES) of the encephalomyocarditis virus (EMCV)
   5068..5084    +  misc_feature   MCS (fragment): pBluescript multiple cloning site
   5095..5180    +  CDS            large T antigen (fragment): large T antigen from SV40 (simian virus 40)
   5203..5324    +  polyA_signal   SV40 poly(A) signal: SV40 polyadenylation signal
   5355..5402    +  protein_bind   FRT: FLP-mediated recombination occurs in the 8-bp core sequence TCTAGAAA (Turan and Bode, 2011). FLP recombinase from the Saccharomyces cerevisiae 2μ plasmid
   5450..5466    -  protein_bind   lac operator: The lac repressor binds to the lac operator to inhibit transcription in E. coli. This inhibition can be relieved by adding lactose or isopropyl-β-D-thiogalactopyranoside (IPTG). lac repressor encoded by lacI
   5474..5504    -  promoter       lac promoter: promoter for the E. coli lac operon
   5519..5540    -  protein_bind   CAP binding site: CAP binding activates transcription in the presence of cAMP. E. coli catabolite activator protein
   5553..5645    -  CDS            lacI (fragment): lac repressor; lacI; The lac repressor binds to the lac operator to inhibit transcription in E. coli. This inhibition can be relieved by adding lactose or isopropyl-β-D-thiogalactopyranoside (IPTG).
   5828..6416    -  rep_origin     ori: high-copy-number ColE1/pMB1/pBR322/pUC origin of replication
   6587..7447    -  CDS            AmpR: β-lactamase; bla; confers resistance to ampicillin, carbenicillin, and related antibiotics
   7448..7552    -  promoter       AmpR promoter: bla
   7647..7682    +  CDS            rop (fragment): Rop protein, which maintains plasmids at low copy number; rop
   7784..7883    +  misc_feature   bom (fragment): basis of mobility region from pBR322
   7889..8043    -  CDS            lacZα (fragment): LacZα fragment of β-galactosidase; lacZ fragment
>Addgene plasmid #24559 | pFloxin-IRES-Ofd1-Myc | depositor full sequence | sequence record 11444 | Author sequence
AAGCTTCCTTCTGCAGGAGCGTACAGAACCCAGGGCCCTGGCACCCGTGCAGACCCTGGCCCACCCCACC
TGGGCGCTCAGTGCCCAAGAGATGTCCACACCTAGGATGTCCCGCGGTGGGTGGGGGGCCCGAGAGACGG
GCAGGCCGGGGGCAGGCCTGGCCATGCGGGGCCGAACCGGGCACTGCCCAGCGTGGGGCGCGGGGGCCAC
GGCGCGCGCCCCCAGCCCCCGGGCCCAGCACCCCAAGGCGGCCAACGCCAAAACTCTCCCTCCTCCTCTT
CCTCAATCTCGCTCTCGCTCTTTTTTTTTTTCGCAAAAGGAGGGGAGAGGGGGTAAAAAAATGCTGCACT
GTCGGCGAAGCCGGTGAGTGAGCGGCGCGGGGCCAATCGCGTGCGCCGTTCCGAAAGTTGCCTTTTATGG
CTCGAGCGGCCGCGGCGGCGCCCTATAAAACCCAGCGGCGCGACGCGCCACCACCGCCGAGACCGCGTCC
GCCCGCGAGCACAGAGCCTCGCCTTTGCCACCATGGCTATAACTTCGTATAGCATACATTATACGAACGG
TAGTGATAGGCCTTTTAGCTACATCTGCCAATCCATCTCATTTTCACACACACACACACCACTTTCCTTC
TGGTCAGTGGGCACATGTCCAGCCTCAAGTTTATATCACCACCCCCAATGCCCAACACTTGTATGGCCTT
GGGCGGGTCATCCCCCCCCCCACCCCCAGTATCTGCAACCTCAAGCTAGCTTGGGTGCGTTGGTTGTGGA
TAAGTAGCTAGACTCCAGCAACCAGTAACCTCTGCCCTTTCTCCTCCATGACAACCAGGTACCGGTAGTG
ACTAATAGCTGATAGAATTCCGCCCCCCCCCCCCCCCCCTCTCCCTCCCCCCCCCCTAACGTTACTGGCC
GAAGCCGCTTGGAATAAGGCCGGTGTGCGTTTGTCTATATGTTATTTTCCACCATATTGCCGTCTTTTGG
CAATGTGAGGGCCCGGAAACCTGGCCCTGTCTTCTTGACGAGCATTCCTAGGGGTCTTTCCCCTCTCGCC
AAAGGAATGCAAGGTCTGTTGAATGTCGTGAAGGAAGCAGTTCCTCTGGAAGCTTCTTGAAGACAAACAA
CGTCTGTAGCGACCCTTTGCAGGCAGCGGAACCCCCCACCTGGCGACAGGTGCCTCTGCGGCCAAAAGCC
ACGTGTATAAGATACACCTGCAAAGGCGGCACAACCCCAGTGCCACGTTGTGAGTTGGATAGTTGTGGAA
AGAGTCAAATGGCTCTCCTAAGCGTATTCAACAAGGGGCTGAAGGATGCCCAGAAGGTACCCCATTGTAT
GGGATCTGATCTGGGGCCTCGGTGCACATGCTTTACATGTGTTTAGTCGAGGTTAAAAAAACGTCTAGGC
CCCCCGAACCACGGGGACGTGGTTTTCCTTTGAAAAACACGATGATAATAGGATCGCATGCGGCGCGCCA
CTAGCGCTACCGGACTCAGATCTCGAGCTCAAGCTTCGAATTATCTGCAGAATTCGCCCTTTCCGTCTTT
ATTCCGTCCAGAGTCCCTCCTGGCTCGCGGACCCGCCCACCCTTCCCATACCGTGGGAGGAAGCGCGGCT
GCTTGACGAGTTAGGGGCTGAATGTTTAGCTCTCTTGCTCCCCTAGGTCCCCAGAGACAAGCTGGATTCC
GAGGTCAAGGGCTCCCTCTCCTCCTGCGCCCCGGCCCGGGCCGAGGAGTCCGACCGTGGAGGGGCGAGCT
CGGGAGGAAAGCAGATGAGGATGGCTCAGTCCAACATGCCCCACAAGTCTGATGTGTTGAGTCAAGATGA
ACTGCGCAAAAAGCTATACCAGACGTTTAAGGATCGGGGTGTACTGGACACACTTCAGACCCAACTCCGA
AACCAGCTAATTCATGAATTGATGCATCCTGTATTGAGTGGAGAAGTGAAGCCGCCATCCATTTCAGTGG
AAGGGAGTGCCCTCCTAATAGGGGCTTCTAACTCGCTGGTGGCAGACCACTTACAAAGATGTGGCTATGA
ATATTCACTCTCTGTTTTCTTTCCAGAAAGTGGTTTGGCAAAAGAAAAGATATTTACTATGCAGGATCTA
CTACAACTCATTCGGATTAACCCCTCATCCAGTCTCTATAAATCATTGATTTCAGGATTTGATAAAGAAA
ATAAAAAAGGTTTTCTTATGAGTTTCTTAAAGGAGTTGGCAGAATATTATCAAGCTAAAGAGAGCTGTGA
TGCGGAAACTCAGACAAGCACCACATTTCCCAGCCAAGTGTCCCTAGCCGAGAAGTTTCAGCTTATTGAC
GCTCAATTTGCAGATGGTTTTCCTCACCGTTCCAAGCTAGAATCTTTAGAGACAAAGTTAAACGAGTATA
AGAAAGAAGTACAACACCAGCTTCAGGTAGAAATGTGTCATAAGCTGAAGTATTTTAGAGAAGCTGAAAT
AACAAAAGTTAAGATGGAAGAGAGAAGAAAGTATGAAAAGGAATTGGCTGAGTTCCAGAATGAATTTGAA
AGAACTTGTCAAGCAAAAAATGAAGCCCTCATTTCTCAGGAGAAGAATTCTCTGGAAAGAATTAAAAAAC
ACCGAGAGATGGAATCAAAAGAAATTTATGCTCAAAGACAGCTTCTACTAAATGATATAGCTTTGCTTAG
AGGTAGAGAAGCAGAGCTGAAGGAGCGAATCGAAACTTTTGAATTGACCCAGAAGCTCCAAGAAGAAAAA
ATTAAAAGTGAGGCTGAGGCACTTGAGAGACGGGAACAGAATCTGAAGAATATTGAAGACACCTATGATC
AGAAACTCAAAACTGAACTGCTAAAGTACCAACTGGAGCTAAAGGATGACTACATCACTAGGACAAATAA
ACTCCTGGAAGAGGAAAGGAAGAATAAAGAAAAAACTATTCATTTGCAAGAGGAGCTCACAGTTATTAAT
TCAAAAAAGGAAGAACTCAGTAAATCTGTTAAGCATATGAAAGAAGTTGAGCTGGAACTGGAGTCTGTGA
AAGCTCAGTTTTTAGCAATATCAAAACAAAACCACTTGCTGAATGAAAAGGTGAGAGAGATGAGTGATTA
CTCACAACTGAAAGAAGAGAAAGTGGAGCTTCAGGCACAAAATAAACTACTTAAACTGCAACTGGAAGAG
ACTAGGAATGAAAACTTACGACTCCTAGACCGCATAACTCAGCCACCTCCTGAGCTTGTGATTTTTCAGA
AGGAATTACAGAAAACAGAAAAGGCTATGGAACTGGAGCACAAGGACTTTGAAACTCATAGGCAGGCTCT
TGAGAAACAGCTGCAGAGTGAAATTGAAAATTCTGCACAGCTAAGGACCCAGATAGCAGAATATGATGCT
TCTGTCAAAAGGTTAACTGTTCAGGTGGCTGAGTTAAAGTCACAACTAAAACAAACTCAGATAGCCCTAG
AGAATGAAGTGTACCGAAATCCAAAACACTCTCTGATTCATTCCCTGAGTGGCCTCCTATTGAGCGGCAA
GATGGCACCCCACAGTGAAGATAAAAGTGGGGATTTCTTGAATGTACCCCTTGAACAGAACAAGGTTATA
GCAGGTGCAGTTATGTCAAGGGTCCCACCTTATGTAAATACAGCAACAGAAGCTAGTTCCCCAGAGTCTG
ACTTTGAGTTTATAGCCAGTAGTACTAAAGCCAAAGTAAGAGAGCTAGAGCAAGAGGCTGAACGCTTGGA
AAAGGCATTCAGAACTTACTATCAAAGAGCTACTCAGAATCCTTCTACGAGCCCTCAGCCGGCAAAGAGT
CCTCCATCTGTAAACTCGGTGGCAGCTCTCAGAAGCATAGCTTCCAGTTCCATGGACAGACCTGTTTCTG
CAGAGGACAGAGTTGTCTCGGAACAGCCTCTTGGGGACATGCTGAAGGAAGAAATGAGTGATATGTCCAA
AGCATTCATGGGCAGTGTGGTTTCACGGCCACGCAGGACCTCTTCCTCCACACGCCTCTCCTCTACACCC
CATCCAAAATCGAGAAGAAGTCTTGATAATGAAATGTATCTGGAAGGTCTCGGGAGATTACACATGACTT
CCTCCAGCCCTCTTCTTGACAGAGTTTCTGCATCACCTGCTGCTTCCCCTAGTCCTTGTCCTGAGAGAAC
AGCCCAGGCGTCACCTGTTCCATCTAGGCACAGCTTCTCTGGTCTTCCAGAGCAAAATGCCTGTTTATAT
CAGAGACAAACTGAAACGCAAGATAAAAGTGAGCTTTCAAATGTGGACAAGCAATCTTTGAAAGATGAGA
AATTTGAACCACCTTTCAGATGGAACAAGACAGAACAGTTTGAAGCAGAAGGACTCCACCCTGCTGGTGA
CATGCCTGGAATAGATTTTGCTGTGGCTACTCAGTCTTCAAGACTCATTTCATACGACTACCCAAGTGCT
GTTCAGAGCCAAACTGGAGAACAAGACGAACAGGAGCTATGGGAGCTTCACATGAAAGAACGCAGGCAGA
GAGAAGAACAAAGGCATAATGAACGGCAAGAAGCTTTAGAGAGGGAAAGAAGAGAGCTGGGAAAACTAGA
GCAGGAGCGGAGGATGATTGAAGAGTCACTGAAGATGGAGATGGAAGAAGAATTAGAAAAGAGTGTTCAA
GACCAGAAAGACAAATCAGCTCATTGTGAAAATACTTTAGAAAAATACATGAAAATTATCCAGCAGAGAC
AGGAAGAATCAAATGCAGATAAGAGCTCCAAAAAATCGGGCAAAGAATGCTCACTAGTGGACATGATGAT
GCCTAGTGACAAGGATGAAAGTTCTCCAGGATTTTCTCATGAAGAACCAGATGACATGTGGGAGCAAAAG
CTCATTTCTGAAGAGGACTTGTAAAAGGGCGAATTCCAGCACACTGGCGGCCGTTACTAGTGGATCCATC
CGCCCCTCTCCCTCCCCCCCCCCTAACGTTACTGGCCGAAGCCGCTTGGAATAAGGCCGGTGTGCGTTTG
TCTATATGTTATTTTCCACCATATTGCCGTCTTTTGGCAATGTGAGGGCCATCGCTAGCGGATCCACCAC
CTACAGCCCAGTGGGGTCGCTCTAGAGCGACCTCGAGGGGGGGCTAGATAAGTAATGATCATAATCAGCC
ATATCACATCTGTAGAGGTTTTACTTGCTTTAAAAAACCTCCCACACCTCCCCCTGAACCTGAAACATAA
AATGAATGCAATTGTTGTTGTTAACTTGTTTATTGCAGCTTATAATGGTTACAAATAAAGCAATAGCATC
ACAAATTTCACAAATAAAGCATTTTTTTCACTGCATTCTAGTTGTGGTTTGTCCAAACTCATCAATGTAT
CTTATCATGTCTAGATCCGGGGGTACCGCGTCGAGAAGTTCCTATTCCGAAGTTCCTATTCTCTAGAAAG
TATAGGAACTTCGTCGACGCGAATTCGTAATCATGGTCATAGCTGTTTCCTGTGTGAAATTGTTATCCGC
TCACAATTCCACACAACATACGAGCCGGAAGCATAAAGTGTAAAGCCTGGGGTGCCTAATGAGTGAGCTA
ACTCACATTAATTGCGTTGCGCTCACTGCCCGCTTTCCAGTCGGGAAACCTGTCGTGCCAGCTGCATTAA
TGAATCGGCCAACGCGCGGGGAGAGGCGGTTTGCGTATTGGGCGCTCTTCCGCTTCCTCGCTCACTGACT
CGCTGCGCTCGGTCGTTCGGCTGCGGCGAGCGGTATCAGCTCACTCAAAGGCGGTAATACGGTTATCCAC
AGAATCAGGGGATAACGCAGGAAAGAACATGTGAGCAAAAGGCCAGCAAAAGGCCAGGAACCGTAAAAAG
GCCGCGTTGCTGGCGTTTTTCCATAGGCTCCGCCCCCCTGACGAGCATCACAAAAATCGACGCTCAAGTC
AGAGGTGGCGAAACCCGACAGGACTATAAAGATACCAGGCGTTTCCCCCTGGAAGCTCCCTCGTGCGCTC
TCCTGTTCCGACCCTGCCGCTTACCGGATACCTGTCCGCCTTTCTCCCTTCGGGAAGCGTGGCGCTTTCT
CATAGCTCACGCTGTAGGTATCTCAGTTCGGTGTAGGTCGTTCGCTCCAAGCTGGGCTGTGTGCACGAAC
CCCCCGTTCAGCCCGACCGCTGCGCCTTATCCGGTAACTATCGTCTTGAGTCCAACCCGGTAAGACACGA
CTTATCGCCACTGGCAGCAGCCACTGGTAACAGGATTAGCAGAGCGAGGTATGTAGGCGGTGCTACAGAG
TTCTTGAAGTGGTGGCCTAACTACGGCTACACTAGAAGGACAGTATTTGGTATCTGCGCTCTGCTGAAGC
CAGTTACCTTCGGAAAAAGAGTTGGTAGCTCTTGATCCGGCAAACAAACCACCGCTGGTAGCGGTGGTTT
TTTTGTTTGCAAGCAGCAGATTACGCGCAGAAAAAAAGGATCTCAAGAAGATCCTTTGATCTTTTCTACG
GGGTCTGACGCTCAGTGGAACGAAAACTCACGTTAAGGGATTTTGGTCATGAGATTATCAAAAAGGATCT
TCACCTAGATCCTTTTAAATTAAAAATGAAGTTTTAAATCAATCTAAAGTATATATGAGTAAACTTGGTC
TGACAGTTACCAATGCTTAATCAGTGAGGCACCTATCTCAGCGATCTGTCTATTTCGTTCATCCATAGTT
GCCTGACTCCCCGTCGTGTAGATAACTACGATACGGGAGGGCTTACCATCTGGCCCCAGTGCTGCAATGA
TACCGCGAGACCCACGCTCACCGGCTCCAGATTTATCAGCAATAAACCAGCCAGCCGGAAGGGCCGAGCG
CAGAAGTGGTCCTGCAACTTTATCCGCCTCCATCCAGTCTATTAATTGTTGCCGGGAAGCTAGAGTAAGT
AGTTCGCCAGTTAATAGTTTGCGCAACGTTGTTGCCATTGCTACAGGCATCGTGGTGTCACGCTCGTCGT
TTGGTATGGCTTCATTCAGCTCCGGTTCCCAACGATCAAGGCGAGTTACATGATCCCCCATGTTGTGCAA
AAAAGCGGTTAGCTCCTTCGGTCCTCCGATCGTTGTCAGAAGTAAGTTGGCCGCAGTGTTATCACTCATG
GTTATGGCAGCACTGCATAATTCTCTTACTGTCATGCCATCCGTAAGATGCTTTTCTGTGACTGGTGAGT
ACTCAACCAAGTCATTCTGAGAATAGTGTATGCGGCGACCGAGTTGCTCTTGCCCGGCGTCAATACGGGA
TAATACCGCGCCACATAGCAGAACTTTAAAAGTGCTCATCATTGGAAAACGTTCTTCGGGGCGAAAACTC
TCAAGGATCTTACCGCTGTTGAGATCCAGTTCGATGTAACCCACTCGTGCACCCAACTGATCTTCAGCAT
CTTTTACTTTCACCAGCGTTTCTGGGTGAGCAAAAACAGGAAGGCAAAATGCCGCAAAAAAGGGAATAAG
GGCGACACGGAAATGTTGAATACTCATACTCTTCCTTTTTCAATATTATTGAAGCATTTATCAGGGTTAT
TGTCTCATGAGCGGATACATATTTGAATGTATTTAGAAAAATAAACAAATAGGGGTTCCGCGCACATTTC
CCCGAAAAGTGCCACCTGACGTCTAAGAAACCATTATTATCATGACATTAACCTATAAAAATAGGCGTAT
CACGAGGCCCTTTCGTCTCGCGCGTTTCGGTGATGACGGTGAAAACCTCTGACACATGCAGCTCCCGGAG
ACGGTCACAGCTTGTCTGTAAGCGGATGCCGGGAGCAGACAAGCCCGTCAGGGCGCGTCAGCGGGTGTTG
GCGGGTGTCGGGGCTGGCTTAACTATGCGGCATCAGAGCAGATTGTACTGAGAGTGCACCATATGCGGTG
TGAAATACCGCACAGATGCGTAAGGAGAAAATACCGCATCAGGCGCCATTCGCCATTCAGGCTGCGCAAC
TGTTGGGAAGGGCGATCGGTGCGGGCCTCTTCGCTATTACGCCAGCTGGCGAAAGGGGGATGTGCTGCAA
GGCGATTAAGTTGGGTAACGCCAGGGTTTTCCCAGTCACGACGTTGTAAAACGACGGCCAGTGCCAAGCT
T
