>Addgene plasmid #24559 | pFloxin-IRES-Ofd1-Myc | addgene partial sequence | sequence record 30504 | 24559 with lac_promoter
CATGATTACGAATTCGCGTCGACGAAGTTCCTATACTTTCTAGAGAATAGGAACTTCGGAATAGGAACTT
CTCGACGCGGTACCCCCGGATCTAGACATGATAAGATACATTGATGAGTTTGGACAAACCACAACTAGAA
TGCAGTGAAAAAAATGCTTTATTTGTGAAATTTGTGATGCTATTGCTTTATTTGTAACCATTATAAGCTG
CAATAAACAAGTTAACAACAACAATTGCATTCATTTTATGTTTCAGGTTCAGGGGGAGGTGTGGGAGGTT
TTTTAAAGCAAGTAAAACCTCTACAGATGTGATATGGCTGATTATGATCATTACTTATCTAGCCCCCCCT
CGAGGTCGCTCTAGAGCGACCCCACTGGGCTGTAGGTGGTGGATCCGCTAGCGATCTCACATTGCCAAAA
GACGGCAATATGGTGGAAAATAACATATAGACAAACGCACACCGGCCTTATTCCAAGCGGCTTCGGCCAG
TAACGTTAGGGGGGGGGGAGGGAGAGGGGCGGATCCACTAGTAACGGCCGCCAGTGTGCTGGAATTCGCC
CTTTTACAAGTCCTCTTCAGAAATGAGCTTTTGCTCCCACATGTCATCTGGTTCTTCATGAGAAAATCCT
GGAGAACTTTCATCCTTGTCACTAGGCATCATCATGTCCACTAGTGAGCATTCTTTGCCCGATTTTTTGG
AGCTCTTATCTGCATTTGATTCTTCCTGTCTCTGCTGGATAATTTTCATGTATTTTTCTAAAGTATTTTC
ACAATGAGCTGATTTGTCTTTCTGGTCTTGAACACTCTTTTCTAATTCTTCTTCCATCTCCATCTTCAGT
G
